Addgene plasmid #246558: pCW-BAP-RECK-Blast
Purpose: Lentiviral vector for inducible expression of human RECK (all-in-one Tet-On system), N-terminal BAP tag
Depositing lab: Mario Vallon. Depositing organization: Julius-Maximilians-Universitaet Wuerzburg. Publication: WNT7A/B assemble a GPR124-RECK-LRP5/6 co-receptor complex to activate beta-catenin signaling in brain endothelial cells. Heiden R, Hannig L, Kuo CJ, Ergun S, Braunger BM, Vallon M. J Biol Chem. 2025 Sep 4:110682. doi: 10.1016/j.jbc.2025.110682. PubMed 40914247.
Backbone
  Vector backbone: pCW57.1
  Vector type: Lentiviral
  Selectable markers: Blasticidin
Growth in bacteria
  Bacterial resistance: Ampicillin, 100 μg/mL
  Growth temperature: 37°C
  Growth strain: NEB Stable
  Copy number: High Copy
Gene/Insert
  Gene/Insert name: RECK
  Species: H. sapiens (human)
  Insert size (bp): 2961
  Entrez Gene: RECK (a.k.a. ST15)
  Promoter: tight TRE
  Tag / fusion protein: BAP/AviTag (N terminal on insert)
  Cloning method: Gibson Cloning
Resource information
  A portion of this plasmid was derived from a plasmid made by: Incyte cDNA clone LIFESEQ4097514
Terms and licenses: Academic/Nonprofit Terms; Industry Terms: Not Available to Industry
Depositor comments: PGK-Blast-T2A-rtTA-advanced cassette on backbone
How to cite: pCW-BAP-RECK-Blast was a gift from Mario Vallon (Addgene plasmid # 246558 ; http://n2t.net/addgene:246558 ; RRID:Addgene_246558)
