[The description below was written by a language model from this plasmid's Addgene catalogue record and pLannotate feature annotations shown in this document.]
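Description:
pCW-BAP-RECK-Blast is a third-generation-style, self-inactivating HIV-1 lentiviral transfer vector built on the pCW57.1 backbone for doxycycline-inducible expression of human RECK (also known as ST15) from a single all-in-one Tet-On plasmid. It is propagated in E. coli through a high-copy ColE1/pUC-type origin with ampicillin selection (AmpR). The viral genome is transcribed from an RSV promoter fused to a truncated 5' LTR. It carries the Ψ packaging signal with a partial gag sequence, the Rev response element for Rev-dependent nuclear export, the cPPT/CTS, a WPRE to boost transcript levels, and a ΔU3 3' LTR that inactivates LTR promoter activity after integration. An SV40 poly(A) signal and SV40 origin lie downstream of the 3' LTR.

The payload has two units in the same orientation. The tight TRE promoter (seven tet operators upstream of a minimal CMV promoter) drives the roughly 3 kb RECK coding sequence. According to the catalogue entry, this carries an N-terminal BAP/AviTag, a short biotin acceptor peptide that allows site-specific biotinylation by BirA. The tag is not annotated separately in the feature table. A short hit annotated as a nucleoplasmin NLS fragment just after RECK is probably an automated-annotation artefact. Downstream, a constitutive human PGK promoter drives blasticidin S deaminase linked by T2A to the reverse tetracycline transactivator. The depositor describes this as rtTA-advanced, while the annotation software labels it as an rtTA3 fragment with VP16-derived activation repeats. Transduced cells can therefore be selected with blasticidin and RECK induced by adding doxycycline. The associated publication concerns the GPR124–RECK–LRP5/6 co-receptor complex in WNT7A/B β-catenin signalling in brain endothelial cells.
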