Features (pLannotate 1.2.2; 27 found; start..end, strand, type, name):
     41..158     +  misc_feature   cPPT/CTS: central polypurine tract and central termination sequence of HIV-1
    212..526     +  promoter       tight TRE promoter: Tet-responsive promoter PTight, consisting of seven tet operator sequences followed by the minimal CMV promoter
    546..3503    +  CDS            RECK: RECK_HUMAN - Also known as ST15 From Homo sapiens (Human).
   3513..3537    +  CDS            nucleoplasmin NLS (fragment): bipartite nuclear localization signal from nucleoplasmin
   3547..4057    +  promoter       hPGK promoter: human phosphoglycerate kinase 1 promoter
   4067..4462    +  CDS            BSD: blasticidin S deaminase; Aspergillus terreus BSD; confers resistance to blasticidin
   4517..5214    +  CDS            rtTA3 (fragment): reverse tetracycline transactivator 3 activates expression from Tet-responsive promoters in the presence of doxycycline
   5144..5254    +  CDS            VP48: 3 tandem repeats of the minimal activation domain of herpes simplex virus VP16 (Cheng et al., 2013)
   5290..5838    +  misc_feature   WPRE (fragment): woodchuck hepatitis virus posttranscriptional regulatory element
   5864..5935    +  CDS            nef (fragment): NEF_HV1Z2 - Experimental evidence at protein level: Swiss-Prot protein existence level 1. Extracellular Nef protein targets CD4(+) T-lymphocytes for apoptosis by interacting with CXCR4 surface receptors. From Human immunodeficiency virus type 1 group M subtype D (isolate Z2/CDC-Z34) (HIV-1).
   5937..6170    +  LTR            3' LTR (ΔU3): self-inactivating 3' long terminal repeat (LTR) from HIV-1
   6242..6363    +  polyA_signal   SV40 poly(A) signal: SV40 polyadenylation signal
   6403..6538    +  rep_origin     SV40 ori: SV40 origin of replication
   6546..6609    +  promoter       AmpR promoter: bla
   6610..7470    +  CDS            AmpR: β-lactamase; bla; confers resistance to ampicillin, carbenicillin, and related antibiotics
   7641..8229    +  rep_origin     ori: high-copy-number ColE1/pMB1/pBR322/pUC origin of replication
   8412..8504    +  CDS            lacI (fragment): lac repressor; lacI; The lac repressor binds to the lac operator to inhibit transcription in E. coli. This inhibition can be relieved by adding lactose or isopropyl-β-D-thiogalactopyranoside (IPTG).
   8517..8538    +  protein_bind   CAP binding site: CAP binding activates transcription in the presence of cAMP. E. coli catabolite activator protein
   8553..8583    +  promoter       lac promoter: promoter for the E. coli lac operon
   8591..8607    +  protein_bind   lac operator: The lac repressor binds to the lac operator to inhibit transcription in E. coli. This inhibition can be relieved by adding lactose or isopropyl-β-D-thiogalactopyranoside (IPTG). lac repressor encoded by lacI
   8652..8670    +  promoter       T3 promoter: promoter for bacteriophage T3 RNA polymerase
   8698..8924    +  promoter       RSV promoter: Rous sarcoma virus enhancer/promoter
   8925..9105    +  LTR            5' LTR (truncated): truncated 5' long terminal repeat (LTR) from HIV-1
   9152..9277    +  misc_feature   HIV-1 Ψ: packaging signal of human immunodeficiency virus type 1
   9261..9624    +  CDS            HIV-1 gag (fragment): gag protein from human immunodeficiency virus 1; gag
   9770..10003   +  misc_feature   RRE: The Rev response element (RRE) of HIV-1 allows for Rev-dependent mRNA export from the nucleus to the cytoplasm.
  10380..10404   +  CDS            Rev (fragment): human immunodeficiency virus 1 (HIV-1) Rev protein; rev; enhances nuclear export of unspliced and incompletely spliced viral mRNAs
>Addgene plasmid #246558 | pCW-BAP-RECK-Blast | addgene full sequence | sequence record 494452 | Addgene NGS Result
AATTCTCGACCTCGAGACAAATGGCAGTATTCATCCACAATTTTAAAAGAAAAGGGGGGATTGGGGGGTA
CAGTGCAGGGGAAAGAATAGTAGACATAATAGCAACAGACATACAAACTAAAGAATTACAAAAACAAATT
ACAAAAATTCAAAATTTTCGGGTTTATTACAGGGACAGCAGAGATCCACTTTGGCCGCGAATCGATATGT
CGAGTTTACTCCCTATCAGTGATAGAGAACGTATGTCGAGTTTACTCCCTATCAGTGATAGAGAACGATG
TCGAGTTTACTCCCTATCAGTGATAGAGAACGTATGTCGAGTTTACTCCCTATCAGTGATAGAGAACGTA
TGTCGAGTTTACTCCCTATCAGTGATAGAGAACGTATGTCGAGTTTATCCCTATCAGTGATAGAGAACGT
ATGTCGAGTTTACTCCCTATCAGTGATAGAGAACGTATGTCGAGGTAGGCGTGTACGGTGGGAGGCCTAT
ATAAGCAGAGCTCGTTTAGTGAACCGTCAGATCGCCTGGAGAATTGGCTAGCACCATGGCGACCGTCCGG
GCCTCTCTGCGAGGTGCGCTGCTCCTTCTGCTGGCCGTGGCGGGGGTCGCGGAGGTGGCAGGGGGTCTGA
ACGACATCTTCGAGGCTCAGAAAATCGAATGGCACGAGGGCCTGGCTCCGGGCAGTGCGGGTGCATTGTG
TTGTAATCATTCAAAGGATAACCAAATGTGCCGTGATGTATGTGAACAGATTTTCTCCTCAAAAAGTGAA
TCCCGACTAAAACATCTGTTGCAGCGAGCCCCAGATTATTGCCCAGAGACAATGGTTGAAATTTGGAATT
GTATGAATTCATCTTTGCCAGGTGTGTTTAAGAAGTCTGATGGCTGGGTTGGCTTAGGCTGCTGTGAACT
GGCTATTGCCTTGGAGTGTCGACAGGCATGCAAGCAGGCATCTTCAAAGAATGATATTTCCAAAGTTTGC
AGAAAAGAATATGAGAATGCTCTTTTCAGTTGCATTAGCAGAAATGAAATGGGCTCGGTTTGTTGCAGTT
ATGCAGGTCATCACACAAACTGCCGAGAATACTGTCAAGCCATTTTTCGAACAGACTCTTCTCCTGGTCC
ATCTCAGATAAAAGCAGTGGAAAATTATTGCGCCTCTATTAGTCCACAATTAATACATTGTGTGAACAAT
TATACTCAATCTTATCCAATGAGGAACCCAACGGATAGTTTATATTGCTGTGACAGAGCTGAAGACCATG
CTTGCCAAAATGCCTGCAAGAGAATCCTGATGTCCAAGAAAACGGAAATGGAGATTGTTGATGGTCTCAT
CGAGGGTTGTAAGACCCAGCCCTTGCCTCAAGATCCTCTTTGGCAATGTTTTCTTGAAAGCTCACAATCT
GTTCACCCTGGAGTCACTGTACACCCTCCTCCCTCTACAGGCCTCGATGGGGCTAAATTGCATTGTTGTT
CTAAAGCAAACACTTCAACATGTAGGGAACTCTGCACTAAACTTTACAGCATGAGCTGGGGCAATACACA
GAGTTGGCAAGAGTTTGATCGCTTTTGTGAATATAATCCAGTGGAAGTGTCCATGTTGACCTGTTTAGCG
GATGTCCGGGAACCTTGCCAGTTGGGCTGTAGAAACCTTACTTACTGTACTAATTTTAACAACAGGCCAA
CAGAACTTTTCAGGAGTTGTAATGCACAGTCAGATCAAGGAGCCATGAATGACATGAAGTTGTGGGAGAA
AGGAAGCATAAAGATGCCATTTATCAATATACCTGTTCTTGATATTAAAAAGTGCCAGCCAGAGATGTGG
AAAGCAATAGCTTGTTCACTGCAGATTAAACCTTGTCATAGTAAATCTCGGGGAAGTATTATTTGCAAAT
CAGATTGTGTGGAGATTCTTAAAAAATGTGGAGACCAGAACAAATTCCCTGAAGACCACACAGCTGAAAG
TATTTGTGAGCTTCTGTCACCTACAGATGATCTGAAGAATTGTATACCTTTGGATACATACCTCAGGCCA
AGTACTTTAGGTAACATTGTAGAAGAAGTGACTCATCCCTGTAACCCAAATCCTTGCCCTGCCAATGAGC
TCTGTGAAGTAAACCGAAAAGGATGTCCATCTGGAGATCCCTGTCTTCCATACTTTTGTGTTCAAGGTTG
CAAACTGGGAGAAGCTTCTGATTTCATTGTCCGTCAAGGGACACTAATCCAGGTGCCATCATCTGCAGGG
GAAGTTGGTTGTTATAAAATCTGTTCATGTGGACAAAGTGGACTCTTAGAAAACTGTATGGAAATGCACT
GTATAGACCTCCAGAAGTCTTGTATTGTTGGAGGAAAAAGAAAAAGTCATGGAACATCCTTTAGTATTGA
CTGCAATGTCTGTTCTTGTTTTGCTGGCAATTTGGTGTGCTCTACCCGCCTTTGCCTCAGTGAGCACAGT
TCAGAAGATGACCGTCGTACCTTCACAGGTCTGCCCTGTAACTGTGCAGATCAGTTTGTCCCTGTATGTG
GGCAGAATGGGCGCACTTACCCCAGTGCCTGCATTGCTCGCTGTGTGGGCCTCCAAGACCATCAGTTTGA
GTTTGGATCATGCATGTCAAAGGATCCATGTAATCCTAATCCCTGCCAAAAAAACCAAAGGTGCATACCC
AAACCACAGGTCTGCCTGACGACTTTTGATAAATTTGGATGTAGCCAGTATGAGTGTGTACCAAGACAGC
TCGCGTGTGACCAGGTCCAAGATCCTGTTTGTGACACAGACCACATGGAGCACAACAATCTCTGCACTTT
ATACCAAAGAGGAAAAAGCCTCTCTTACAAAGGTCCCTGCCAGCCCTTTTGCAGAGCAACCGAGCCCGTA
TGTGGGCACAATGGTGAGACCTACAGCAGTGTGTGTGCTGCCTACTCGGATCGCGTGGCAGTCGATTACT
ATGGGGACTGCCAGGCCGTCGGAGTCCTCTCAGAGCACAGCTCCGTCGCCGAGTGTGCTTCTGTCAAGTG
TCCTTCGCTCTTGGCAGCTGGATGCAAACCCATCATCCCACCGGGTGCTTGTTGCCCATTATGTGCTGGG
ATGTTAAGAGTTTTATTTGACAAAGAAAAACTGGATACTATTGCTAAGGTAACAAATAAAAAGCCAATAA
CAGTTCTGGAAATACTTCAGAAAATCCGCATGCACGTGTCTGTCCCACAGTGTGATGTGTTTGGATACTT
CAGCATTGAATCAGAAATTGTGATCCTGATCATTCCCGTCGATCACTATCCAAAAGCTCTGCAGATTGAA
GCCTGCAATAAAGAAGCAGAGAAGATTGAGTCCCTTATCAACTCTGACAGCCCGACTTTGGCGTCCCATG
TCCCTCTCTCTGCCCTCATCATTTCCCAGGTACAGGTCTCCAGCAGTGTGCCATCGGCCGGTGTCAGGGC
CAGGCCTTCTTGCCACTCCCTCCTCCTTCCCCTCAGCTTGGGCCTTGCCTTGCACTTGCTCTGGACATAT
AACTGACTGCCCGGCCGGCCAGGCAAAAAAGAAAAAGTAAGGATCCGGGGTTGGGGTTGCGCCTTTTCCA
AGGCAGCCCTGGGTTTGCGCAGGGACGCGGCTGCTCTGGGCGTGGTTCCGGGAAACGCAGCGGCGCCGAC
CCTGGGTCTCGCACATTCTTCACGTCCGTTCGCAGCGTCACCCGGATCTTCGCCGCTACCCTTGTGGGCC
CCCCGGCGACGCTTCCTGCTCCGCCCCTAAGTCGGGAAGGTTCCTTGCGGTTCGCGGCGTGCCGGACGTG
ACAAACGGAAGCCGCACGTCTCACTAGTACCCTCGCAGACGGACAGCGCCAGGGAGCAATGGCAGCGCGC
CGACCGCGATGGGCTGTGGCCAATAGCGGCTGCTCAGCAGGGCGCGCCGAGAGCAGCGGCCGGGAAGGGG
CGGTGCGGGAGGCGGGGTGTGGGGCGGTAGTGTGGGCCCTGTTCCTGCCCGCGCGGTGTTCCGCATTCTG
CAAGCCTCCGGAGCGCACGTCGGCAGTCGGCTCCCTCGTTGACCGAATCACCGACCTCTCTCCCCAGCAA
TTCACCATGGCCAAGCCTTTGTCTCAAGAAGAATCCACCCTCATTGAAAGAGCAACGGCTACAATCAACA
GCATCCCCATCTCTGAAGACTACAGCGTCGCCAGCGCAGCTCTCTCTAGCGACGGCCGCATCTTCACTGG
TGTCAATGTATATCATTTTACTGGGGGACCTTGTGCAGAACTCGTGGTGCTGGGCACTGCTGCTGCTGCG
GCAGCTGGCAACCTGACTTGTATCGTCGCGATCGGAAATGAGAACAGGGGCATCTTGAGCCCCTGCGGAC
GGTGCCGACAGGTGCTTCTCGATCTGCATCCTGGGATCAAAGCCATAGTGAAGGACAGTGATGGACAGCC
GACGGCAGTTGGGATTCGTGAATTGCTGCCCTCTGGTTATGTGTGGGAGGGCGAAGGTAGAGGTTCTCTC
CTCACTTGTGGTGATGTTGAAGAAAACCCTGGTCCAATGTCTAGACTGGACAAGAGCAAAGTCATAAACG
GAGCTCTGGAATTACTCAATGGTGTCGGTATCGAAGGCCTGACGACAAGGAAACTCGCTCAAAAGCTGGG
AGTTGAGCAGCCTACCCTGTACTGGCACGTGAAGAACAAGCGGGCCCTGCTCGATGCCCTGCCAATCGAG
ATGCTGGACAGGCATCATACCCACTTCTGCCCCCTGGAAGGCGAGTCATGGCAAGACTTTCTGCGGAACA
ACGCCAAGTCATACCGCTGTGCTCTCCTCTCACATCGCGACGGGGCTAAAGTGCATCTCGGCACCCGCCC
AACAGAGAAACAGTACGAAACCCTGGAAAATCAGCTCGCGTTCCTGTGTCAGCAAGGCTTCTCCCTGGAG
AACGCACTGTACGCTCTGTCCGCCGTGGGCCACTTTACACTGGGCTGCGTATTGGAGGAACAGGAGCATC
AAGTAGCAAAAGAGGAAAGAGAGACACCTACCACCGATTCTATGCCCCCACTTCTGAGACAAGCAATTGA
GCTGTTCGACCGGCAGGGAGCCGAACCTGCCTTCCTTTTCGGCCTGGAACTAATCATATGTGGCCTGGAG
AAACAGCTAAAGTGCGAAAGCGGCGGGCCGACCGACGCCCTTGACGATTTTGACTTAGACATGCTCCCAG
CCGATGCCCTTGACGACTTTGACCTTGATATGCTGCCTGCTGACGCTCTTGACGATTTTGACCTTGACAT
GCTCCCCGGGTAACTAAGTAAGGATCGATCCAAGATATCGTATTCTTAACTATGTTGCTCCTTTTACGCT
ATGTGGATACGCTGCTTTAATGCCTTTGTATCATGCTATTGCTTCCCGTATGGCTTTCATTTTCTCCTCC
TTGTATAAATCCTGGTTGCTGTCTCTTTATGAGGAGTTGTGGCCCGTTGTCAGGCAACGTGGCGTGGTGT
GCACTGTGTTTGCTGACGCAACCCCCACTGGTTGGGGCATTGCCACCACCTGTCAGCTCCTTTCCGGGAC
TTTCGCTTTCCCCCTCCCTATTGCCACGGCGGAACTCATCGCCGCCTGCCTTGCCCGCTGCTGGACAGGG
GCTCGGCTGTTGGGCACTGACAATTCCGTGGTGTTGTCGGGGAAGCTGACGTCCTTTCCATGGCTGCTCG
CCTGTGTTGCCACCTGGATTCTGCGCGGGACGTCCTTCTGCTACGTCCCTTCGGCCCTCAATCCAGCGGA
CCTTCCTTCCCGCGGCCTGCTGCCGGCTCTGCGGCCTCTTCCGCGTCTTCGCCTTCGCCCTCAGACGAGT
CGGATCTCCCTTTGGGCCGCCTCCCCGCCTGTTTCGCCTCGGCGTCCGGACTAGAGGTACCTTTAAGACC
AATGACTTACAAGGCAGCTGTAGATCTTAGCCACTTTTTAAAAGAAAAGGGGGGACTGGAAGGGCTAATT
CACTCCCAACGAAGACAAGATCTGCTTTTTGCTTGTACTGGGTCTCTCTGGTTAGACCAGATCTGAGCCT
GGGAGCTCTCTGGCTAACTAGGGAACCCACTGCTTAAGCCTCAATAAAGCTTGCCTTGAGTGCTTCAAGT
AGTGTGTGCCCGTCTGTTGTGTGACTCTGGTAACTAGAGATCCCTCAGACCCTTTTAGTCAGTGTGGAAA
ATCTCTAGCAGTAGTAGTTCATGTCATCTTATTATTCAGTATTTATAACTTGCAAAGAAATGAATATCAG
AGAGTGAGAGGAACTTGTTTATTGCAGCTTATAATGGTTACAAATAAAGCAATAGCATCACAAATTTCAC
AAATAAAGCATTTTTTTCACTGCATTCTAGTTGTGGTTTGTCCAAACTCATCAATGTATCTTATCATGTC
TGGCTCTAGCTATCCCGCCCCTAACTCCGCCCATCCCGCCCCTAACTCCGCCCAGTTCCGCCCATTCTCC
GCCCCATGGCTGACTAATTTTTTTTATTTATGCAGAGGCCGAGGCCGCCTCGGCCTCTGAGCTATTCCAG
AAGTAGTGAGGAGGCTTTTTTGGAGGCCTTTCAAATATGTATCCGCTCATGAGACAATAACCCTGATAAA
TGCTTCAATAATATTGAAAAAGGAAGAGTATGAGTATTCAACATTTCCGTGTCGCCCTTATTCCCTTTTT
TGCGGCATTTTGCCTTCCTGTTTTTGCTCACCCAGAAACGCTGGTGAAAGTAAAAGATGCTGAAGATCAG
TTGGGTGCACGAGTGGGTTACATCGAACTGGATCTCAACAGCGGTAAGATCCTTGAGAGTTTTCGCCCCG
AAGAACGTTTTCCAATGATGAGCACTTTTAAAGTTCTGCTATGTGGCGCGGTATTATCCCGTATTGACGC
CGGGCAAGAGCAACTCGGTCGCCGCATACACTATTCTCAGAATGACTTGGTTGAGTACTCACCAGTCACA
GAAAAGCATCTTACGGATGGCATGACAGTAAGAGAATTATGCAGTGCTGCCATAACCATGAGTGATAACA
CTGCGGCCAACTTACTTCTGACAACGATCGGAGGACCGAAGGAGCTAACCGCTTTTTTGCACAACATGGG
GGATCATGTAACTCGCCTTGATCGTTGGGAACCGGAGCTGAATGAAGCCATACCAAACGACGAGCGTGAC
ACCACGATGCCTGTAGCAATGGCAACAACGTTGCGCAAACTATTAACTGGCGAACTACTTACTCTAGCTT
CCCGGCAACAATTAATAGACTGGATGGAGGCGGATAAAGTTGCAGGACCACTTCTGCGCTCGGCCCTTCC
GGCTGGCTGGTTTATTGCTGATAAATCTGGAGCCGGTGAGCGTGGGTCTCGCGGTATCATTGCAGCACTG
GGGCCAGATGGTAAGCCCTCCCGTATCGTAGTTATCTACACGACGGGGAGTCAGGCAACTATGGATGAAC
GAAATAGACAGATCGCTGAGATAGGTGCCTCACTGATTAAGCATTGGTAACTGTCAGACCAAGTTTACTC
ATATATACTTTAGATTGATTTAAAACTTCATTTTTAATTTAAAAGGATCTAGGTGAAGATCCTTTTTGAT
AATCTCATGACCAAAATCCCTTAACGTGAGTTTTCGTTCCACTGAGCGTCAGACCCCGTAGAAAAGATCA
AAGGATCTTCTTGAGATCCTTTTTTTCTGCGCGTAATCTGCTGCTTGCAAACAAAAAAACCACCGCTACC
AGCGGTGGTTTGTTTGCCGGATCAAGAGCTACCAACTCTTTTTCCGAAGGTAACTGGCTTCAGCAGAGCG
CAGATACCAAATACTGTTCTTCTAGTGTAGCCGTAGTTAGGCCACCACTTCAAGAACTCTGTAGCACCGC
CTACATACCTCGCTCTGCTAATCCTGTTACCAGTGGCTGCTGCCAGTGGCGATAAGTCGTGTCTTACCGG
GTTGGACTCAAGACGATAGTTACCGGATAAGGCGCAGCGGTCGGGCTGAACGGGGGGTTCGTGCACACAG
CCCAGCTTGGAGCGAACGACCTACACCGAACTGAGATACCTACAGCGTGAGCTATGAGAAAGCGCCACGC
TTCCCGAAGGGAGAAAGGCGGACAGGTATCCGGTAAGCGGCAGGGTCGGAACAGGAGAGCGCACGAGGGA
GCTTCCAGGGGGAAACGCCTGGTATCTTTATAGTCCTGTCGGGTTTCGCCACCTCTGACTTGAGCGTCGA
TTTTTGTGATGCTCGTCAGGGGGGCGGAGCCTATGGAAAAACGCCAGCAACGCGGCCTTTTTACGGTTCC
TGGCCTTTTGCTGGCCTTTTGCTCACATGTTCTTTCCTGCGTTATCCCCTGATTCTGTGGATAACCGTAT
TACCGCCTTTGAGTGAGCTGATACCGCTCGCCGCAGCCGAACGACCGAGCGCAGCGAGTCAGTGAGCGAG
GAAGCGGAAGAGCGCCCAATACGCAAACCGCCTCTCCCCGCGCGTTGGCCGATTCATTAATGCAGCTGGC
ACGACAGGTTTCCCGACTGGAAAGCGGGCAGTGAGCGCAACGCAATTAATGTGAGTTAGCTCACTCATTA
GGCACCCCAGGCTTTACACTTTATGCTTCCGGCTCGTATGTTGTGTGGAATTGTGAGCGGATAACAATTT
CACACAGGAAACAGCTATGACCATGATTACGCCAAGCGCGCAATTAACCCTCACTAAAGGGAACAAAAGC
TGGAGCTGCAAGCTTAATGTAGTCTTATGCAATACTCTTGTAGTCTTGCAACATGGTAACGATGAGTTAG
CAACATGCCTTACAAGGAGAGAAAAAGCACCGTGCATGCCGATTGGTGGAAGTAAGGTGGTACGATCGTG
CCTTATTAGGAAGGCAACAGACGGGTCTGACATGGATTGGACGAACCACTGAATTGCCGCATTGCAGAGA
TATTGTATTTAAGTGCCTAGCTCGATACATAAACGGGTCTCTCTGGTTAGACCAGATCTGAGCCTGGGAG
CTCTCTGGCTAACTAGGGAACCCACTGCTTAAGCCTCAATAAAGCTTGCCTTGAGTGCTTCAAGTAGTGT
GTGCCCGTCTGTTGTGTGACTCTGGTAACTAGAGATCCCTCAGACCCTTTTAGTCAGTGTGGAAAATCTC
TAGCAGTGGCGCCCGAACAGGGACTTGAAAGCGAAAGGGAAACCAGAGGAGCTCTCTCGACGCAGGACTC
GGCTTGCTGAAGCGCGCACGGCAAGAGGCGAGGGGCGGCGACTGGTGAGTACGCCAAAAATTTTGACTAG
CGGAGGCTAGAAGGAGAGAGATGGGTGCGAGAGCGTCAGTATTAAGCGGGGGAGAATTAGATCGCGATGG
GAAAAAATTCGGTTAAGGCCAGGGGGAAAGAAAAAATATAAATTAAAACATATAGTATGGGCAAGCAGGG
AGCTAGAACGATTCGCAGTTAATCCTGGCCTGTTAGAAACATCAGAAGGCTGTAGACAAATACTGGGACA
GCTACAACCATCCCTTCAGACAGGATCAGAAGAACTTAGATCATTATATAATACAGTAGCAACCCTCTAT
TGTGTGCATCAAAGGATAGAGATAAAAGACACCAAGGAAGCTTTAGACAAGATAGAGGAAGAGCAAAACA
AAAGTAAGACCACCGCACAGCAAGCGGCCGCTGATCTTCAGACCTGGAGGAGGAGATATGAGGGACAATT
GGAGAAGTGAATTATATAAATATAAAGTAGTAAAAATTGAACCATTAGGAGTAGCACCCACCAAGGCAAA
GAGAAGAGTGGTGCAGAGAGAAAAAAGAGCAGTGGGAATAGGAGCTTTGTTCCTTGGGTTCTTGGGAGCA
GCAGGAAGCACTATGGGCGCAGCGTCAATGACGCTGACGGTACAGGCCAGACAATTATTGTCTGGTATAG
TGCAGCAGCAGAACAATTTGCTGAGGGCTATTGAGGCGCAACAGCATCTGTTGCAACTCACAGTCTGGGG
CATCAAGCAGCTCCAGGCAAGAATCCTGGCTGTGGAAAGATACCTAAAGGATCAACAGCTCCTGGGGATT
TGGGGTTGCTCTGGAAAACTCATTTGCACCACTGCTGTGCCTTGGAATGCTAGTTGGAGTAATAAATCTC
TGGAACAGATTTGGAATCACACGACCTGGATGGAGTGGGACAGAGAAATTAACAATTACACAAGCTTAAT
ACACTCCTTAATTGAAGAATCGCAAAACCAGCAAGAAAAGAATGAACAAGAATTATTGGAATTAGATAAA
TGGGCAAGTTTGTGGAATTGGTTTAACATAACAAATTGGCTGTGGTATATAAAATTATTCATAATGATAG
TAGGAGGCTTGGTAGGTTTAAGAATAGTTTTTGCTGTACTTTCTATAGTGAATAGAGTTAGGCAGGGATA
TTCACCATTATCGTTTCAGACCCACCTCCCAACCCCGAGGGGAC
